>Addgene plasmid #23709 | pDONR223-ZAK | depositor partial sequence | sequence record 11162 | Author sequence
ATGTCGTCTCTCGGTGCCTCCTTTGTGCAAATTAAATTTGATGACTTGCAGTTTTTTGAAAACTGCGGTG
GAGGAAGTTTTGGGAGTGTTTATCGAGCCAAATGGATATCACAGGACAAGGAGGTGGCTGTAAAGAAGCT
CCTCAAAATAGAGAAAGAGGCAGAAATACTCAGTGTCCTCAGTCACAGAAACATCATCCAGTTTTATGGA
GTAATTCTTGAACCTCCCAACTATGGCATTGTCACAGAATATGCTTCTCTGGGATCACTCTATGATTACA
TTAACAGTAACAGAAGTGAGGAGATGGATATGGATCACATTATGACCTGGGCCACTGATGTAGCCAAAGG
AATGCATTATTTACATATGGAGGCTCCTGTCAAGGTGATTCACAGAGACCTCAAGTCAAGAAACGTTGTT
ATAGCTGCTGATGGAGTATTGAAGATCTGTGACTTTGGTGCCTCTCGGTTCCATAACCATACAACACACA
TGTCCTTGGTTGGAACTTTCCCATGGATGGCTCCAGAAGTTATCCAGAGTCTCCCTGTGTCAGAAACTTG
TGACACATATTCCTATGGTGTGGTTCTCTGGGAGATGCTAACAAGGGAGGTCCCCTTTAAAGGTTTGGAA
GGATTACAAGTAGCTTGGCTTGTAGTGGAAAAAAACGAGAGATTAACCATTCCAAGCAGTTGCCCCAGAA
GTTTTGCTGAACTGTTACATCAGTGTTGGGAAGCTGATGCCAAGAAACGGCCATCATTCAAGCAAATCAT
TTCAATCCTGGAGTCCATGTCAAATGACACGAGCCTTCCTGACAAGTGTAACTCATTCCTACACAACAAG
GCGGAGTGGAGGTGCGAAATTGAGGCAACTCTTGAGAGGCTAAAGAAACTAGAGCGTGATCTCAGCTTTA
AGGAGCAGGAGCTTAAAGAACGAGAAAGACGTTTAAAGATGTGGGAGCAAAAGCTGACAGAGCAGTCCAA
CACCCCGCTTCTCTTGCCTCTTGCTGCAAGAATGTCTGAGGAGTCTTACTTTGAATCTAAAACAGAGGAG
TCAAACAGTGCAGAGATGTCATGTCAGATCACAGCAACAAGTAACGGGGAGGGCCATGGCATGAACCCAA
GTCTGCAGGCCATGATGCTGATGGGCTTTGGGGATATCTTCTCAATGAACAAAGCAGGAGCTGTGATGCA
TTCTGGGATGCAGATAAACATGCAAGCCAAGCAGAATTCTTCCAAAACCACATCTAAGAGAAGGGGGAAG
AAAGTCAACATGGCTCTGGGGTTCAGTGATTTTGACTTGTCAGAAGGTGACGATGATGATGATGATGACG
GTGAGGAGGAGGATAATGACATGGATAATAGTGAATGA
