>Addgene plasmid #23709 | pDONR223-ZAK | addgene partial sequence | sequence record 29499 | 23709 with M13pUC-fwd
CTCGGGCCCAATAATGATTTTATTTTGACTGATAGTGACCTGTTCGTTGCAACAAATTGATGAGCAATGC
TTTTTTATAATGCCAACTTTGTACAAAAAAGTTGGCATGTCGTCTCTCGGTGCCTCCTTTGTGCAAATTA
AATTTGATGACTTGCAGTTTTTTGAAAACTGCGGTGGAGGAAGTTTTGGGAGTGTTTATCGAGCCAAATG
GATATCACAGGACAAGGAGGTGGCTGTAAAGAAGCTCCTCAAAATAGAGAAAGAGGCAGAAATACTCAGT
GTCCTCAGTCACAGAAACATCATCCAGTTTTATGGAGTAATTCTTGAACCTCCCAACTATGGCATTGTCA
CAGAATATGCTTCTCTGGGATCACTCTATGATTACATTAACAGTAACAGAAGTGAGGAGATGGATATGGA
TCACATTATGACCTGGGCCACTGATGTAGCCAAAGGAATGCATTATTTACATATGGAGGCTCCTGTCAAG
GTGATTCACAGAGACCTCAAGTCAAGAAACGTTGTTATAGCTGCTGATGGAGTATTGAAGATCTGTGACT
TTGGTGCCTCTCGGTTCCATAACCATACAACACACATGTCCTTGGTTGGAACTTTCCCATGGATGGCTCC
AGAAGTTATCCAGAGTCTCCCTGTGTCAGAAACTTGTGACACATATTC
