[The description below was written by a language model from this plasmid's Addgene catalogue record.]
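Description:
pDONR223-ZAK is a Gateway entry clone built on the Invitrogen pDONR223 donor backbone (about 5 kb without insert) and carrying the human ZAK open reading frame. ZAK is now catalogued as MAP3K20, the sterile alpha motif and leucine zipper containing kinase, also known as MLTK, MLK7 or MRK. The plasmid is maintained at high copy in standard E. coli cloning strains under spectinomycin selection. The record does not include a feature table, so the origin of replication and the flanking recombination sites are not itemised. The insert was introduced by Gateway cloning, which in a pDONR-derived clone normally leaves the ORF flanked by attL sites ready for LR recombination. M13 forward and reverse primer sites on either side of the insert are listed for sequence verification.

The 1368 bp insert is deliberately supplied without a stop codon. This "open" configuration allows the coding sequence to be transferred in frame into a destination vector that contributes a C-terminal epitope tag and the terminating codon. The entry clone is not described as carrying a eukaryotic promoter, and the depositor states explicitly that it should not be transfected directly. It serves only as a shuttle and archival source of the ORF. The depositor points to a companion set of lentiviral destination vectors (pLX301 to pLX304), available separately, for expressing such ORFs in mammalian cells. The associated publication concerns a study of kinase-driven resistance to RAF inhibition through reactivation of the MAP kinase pathway. This suggests use of the clone as one member of a kinase ORF collection for gain-of-function expression screens.
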