Addgene plasmid #23709: pDONR223-ZAK
Depositing lab: William Hahn & David Root. Depositing organization: Dana-Farber Cancer Institute. Publication: COT drives resistance to RAF inhibition through MAP kinase pathway reactivation. Johannessen CM, Boehm JS, Kim SY, Thomas SR, Wardwell L, Johnson LA, Emery CM, Stransky N, Cogdill AP, Barretina J, Caponigro G, Hieronymus H, Murray RR, Salehi-Ashtiani K, Hill DE, Vidal M, Zhao JJ, Yang X, Alkan O, Kim S, Harris JL, Wilson CJ, Myer VE, Finan PM, Root DE, Roberts TM, Golub T, Flaherty KT, Dummer R, Weber BL, Sellers WR, Schlegel R, Wargo JA, Hahn WC, Garraway LA. Nature. 2010 Dec 16;468(7326):968-72. doi: 10.1038/nature09627 PubMed 21107320.
Backbone
  Vector backbone: pDONR223
  Backbone manufacturer: Invitrogen
  Backbone size w/o insert (bp): 5005
  Vector type: Gateway Donor vector
Growth in bacteria
  Bacterial resistance: Spectinomycin, 50 μg/mL
  Growth temperature: 37°C
  Growth strain: DH5alpha
  Copy number: High Copy
Gene/Insert
  Gene/Insert name: ZAK (alt name: sterile alpha motif and leucine zipper containing kinase AZK)
  Species: H. sapiens (human)
  Insert size (bp): 1368
  Entrez Gene: MAP3K20 (a.k.a. AZK, CNM6, MLK7, MLT, MLTK, MLTKalpha, MLTKbeta, MRK, SFMMP, ZAK, mlklak, pk)
  Cloning method: Gateway Cloning
  Sequencing primers: 5′ M13pUC-fwd; 3′ M13rev
Terms and licenses: Academic/Nonprofit Terms; Industry Terms: Not Available to Industry
Depositor comments: The ORF has no Stop codon. This design enables easy recombination into a destination vector to add an epitope tag of choice and Stop codon to the ORF. Do NOT use this plasmid directly for transfections. A set of 4 custom lentiviral vectors is available ( pLX301 (http://www.addgene.org/25895/) , pLX302 (http://www.addgene.org/25896/) , pLX303 (http://www.addgene.org/25897/) , pLX304 (http://www.addgene.org/25890/) ) to be used to express these ORFs in mammalian cells. These plasmids are not included in the kit and must be ordered separately.
How to cite: pDONR223-ZAK was a gift from William Hahn & David Root (Addgene plasmid # 23709 ; http://n2t.net/addgene:23709 ; RRID:Addgene_23709)
